>Addgene plasmid #76003 | PRKCD gRNA (BRDN0001147700) | addgene full sequence | sequence record 184992 | Addgene Assembled Sequence
CCCGGGTGCAAAGATGGATAAAGTTTTAAACAGAGAGGAATCTTTGCAGCTAATGGACCTTCTAGGTCTT
GAAAGGAGTGGGAATTGGCTCCGGTGCCCGTCAGTGGGCAGAGCGCACATCGCCCACAGTCCCCGAGAAG
TTGGGGGGAGGGGTCGGCAATTGATCCGGTGCCTAGAGAAGGTGGCGCGGGGTAAACTGGGAAAGTGATG
TCGTGTACTGGCTCCGCCTTTTTCCCGAGGGTGGGGGAGAACCGTATATAAGTGCAGTAGTCGCCGTGAA
CGTTCTTTTTCGCAACGGGTTTGCCGCCAGAACACAGGTAAGTGCCGTGTGTGGTTCCCGCGGGCCTGGC
CTCTTTACGGGTTATGGCCCTTGCGTGCCTTGAATTACTTCCACCTGGCTGCAGTACGTGATTCTTGATC
CCGAGCTTCGGGTTGGAAGTGGGTGGGAGAGTTCGAGGCCTTGCGCTTAAGGAGCCCCTTCGCCTCGTGC
TTGAGTTGAGGCCTGGCCTGGGCGCTGGGGCCGCCGCGTGCGAATCTGGTGGCACCTTCGCGCCTGTCTC
GCTGCTTTCGATAAGTCTCTAGCCATTTAAAATTTTTGATGACCTGCTGCGACGCTTTTTTTCTGGCAAG
ATAGTCTTGTAAATGCGGGCCAAGATCTGCACACTGGTATTTCGGTTTTTGGGGCCGCGGGCGGCGACGG
GGCCCGTGCGTCCCAGCGCACATGTTCGGCGAGGCGGGGCCTGCGAGCGCGGCCACCGAGAATCGGACGG
GGGTAGTCTCAAGCTGGCCGGCCTGCTCTGGTGCCTGGCCTCGCGCCGCCGTGTATCGCCCCGCCCTGGG
CGGCAAGGCTGGCCCGGTCGGCACCAGTTGCGTGAGCGGAAAGATGGCCGCTTCCCGGCCCTGCTGCAGG
GAGCTCAAAATGGAGGACGCGGCGCTCGGGAGAGCGGGCGGGTGAGTCACCCACACAAAGGAAAAGGGCC
TTTCCGTCCTCAGCCGTCGCTTCATGTGACTCCACGGAGTACCGGGCGCCGTCCAGGCACCTCGATTAGT
TCTCGAGCTTTTGGAGTACGTCGTCTTTAGGTTGGGGGGAGGGGTTTTATGCGATGGAGTTTCCCCACAC
TGAGTGGGTGGAGACTGAAGTTAGGCCAGCTTGGCACTTGATGTAATTCTCCTTGGAATTTGCCCTTTTT
GAGTTTGGATCTTGGTTCATTCTCAAGCCTCAGACAGTGGTTCAAAGTTTTTTTCTTCCATTTCAGGTGT
CGTGACGTACGGCCACCATGACCGAGTACAAGCCCACGGTGCGCCTCGCCACCCGCGACGACGTCCCCAG
GGCCGTACGCACCCTCGCCGCCGCGTTCGCCGACTACCCCGCCACGCGCCACACCGTCGATCCGGACCGC
CACATCGAGCGGGTCACCGAGCTGCAAGAACTCTTCCTCACGCGCGTCGGGCTCGACATCGGCAAGGTGT
GGGTCGCGGACGACGGCGCCGCCGTGGCGGTCTGGACCACGCCGGAGAGCGTCGAAGCGGGGGCGGTGTT
CGCCGAGATCGGCCCGCGCATGGCCGAGTTGAGCGGTTCCCGGCTGGCCGCGCAGCAACAGATGGAAGGC
CTCCTGGCGCCGCACCGGCCCAAGGAGCCCGCGTGGTTCCTGGCCACCGTCGGAGTCTCGCCCGACCACC
AGGGCAAGGGTCTGGGCAGCGCCGTCGTGCTCCCCGGAGTGGAGGCGGCCGAGCGCGCCGGGGTGCCCGC
CTTCCTGGAGACCTCCGCGCCCCGCAACCTCCCCTTCTACGAGCGGCTCGGCTTCACCGTCACCGCCGAC
GTCGAGGTGCCCGAAGGACCGCGCACCTGGTGCATGACCCGCAAGCCCGGTGCCTGAACGCGTTAAGTCG
ACAATCAACCTCTGGATTACAAAATTTGTGAAAGATTGACTGGTATTCTTAACTATGTTGCTCCTTTTAC
GCTATGTGGATACGCTGCTTTAATGCCTTTGTATCATGCTATTGCTTCCCGTATGGCTTTCATTTTCTCC
TCCTTGTATAAATCCTGGTTGCTGTCTCTTTATGAGGAGTTGTGGCCCGTTGTCAGGCAACGTGGCGTGG
TGTGCACTGTGTTTGCTGACGCAACCCCCACTGGTTGGGGCATTGCCACCACCTGTCAGCTCCTTTCCGG
GACTTTCGCTTTCCCCCTCCCTATTGCCACGGCGGAACTCATCGCCGCCTGCCTTGCCCGCTGCTGGACA
GGGGCTCGGCTGTTGGGCACTGACAATTCCGTGGTGTTGTCGGGGAAATCATCGTCCTTTCCTTGGCTGC
TCGCCTGTGTTGCCACCTGGATTCTGCGCGGGACGTCCTTCTGCTACGTCCCTTCGGCCCTCAATCCAGC
GGACCTTCCTTCCCGCGGCCTGCTGCCGGCTCTGCGGCCTCTTCCGCGTCTTCGCCTTCGCCCTCAGACG
AGTCGGATCTCCCTTTGGGCCGCCTCCCCGCGTCGACTTTAAGACCAATGACTTACAAGGCAGCTGTAGA
TCTTAGCCACTTTTTAAAAGAAAAGGGGGGACTGGAAGGGCTAATTCACTCCCAACGAAGACAAGATCTG
CTTTTTGCTTGTACTGGGTCTCTCTGGTTAGACCAGATCTGAGCCTGGGAGCTCTCTGGCTAACTAGGGA
ACCCACTGCTTAAGCCTCAATAAAGCTTGCCTTGAGTGCTTCAAGTAGTGTGTGCCCGTCTGTTGTGTGA
CTCTGGTAACTAGAGATCCCTCAGACCCTTTTAGTCAGTGTGGAAAATCTCTAGCAGTACGTATAGTAGT
TCATGTCATCTTATTATTCAGTATTTATAACTTGCAAAGAAATGAATATCAGAGAGTGAGAGGAACTTGT
TTATTGCAGCTTATAATGGTTACAAATAAAGCAATAGCATCACAAATTTCACAAATAAAGCATTTTTTTC
ACTGCATTCTAGTTGTGGTTTGTCCAAACTCATCAATGTATCTTATCATGTCTGGCTCTAGCTATCCCGC
CCCTAACTCCGCCCATCCCGCCCCTAACTCCGCCCAGTTCCGCCCATTCTCCGCCCCATGGCTGACTAAT
TTTTTTTATTTATGCAGAGGCCGAGGCCGCCTCGGCCTCTGAGCTATTCCAGAAGTAGTGAGGAGGCTTT
TTTGGAGGCCTAGGGACGTACCCAATTCGCCCTATAGTGAGTCGTATTACGCGCGCTCACTGGCCGTCGT
TTTACAACGTCGTGACTGGGAAAACCCTGGCGTTACCCAACTTAATCGCCTTGCAGCACATCCCCCTTTC
GCCAGCTGGCGTAATAGCGAAGAGGCCCGCACCGATCGCCCTTCCCAACAGTTGCGCAGCCTGAATGGCG
AATGGG
[124 nt withheld, positions 3367-3490]
C
[91 nt withheld, positions 3492-3582]
A
[49 nt withheld, positions 3584-3632]
CCTTTGACGTTGGAGTCCACGTTCTTT
[37 nt withheld, positions 3660-3696]
ACCCTATCTCGGTCTATTCTTTTGATTTATAAGGGATTTTGCCGATTTCGGCCTATTGGTTAAAAAATGA
GCTGATTTAACAAAAATTTAACGCGAATTTTAACAAAATATTAACGCTTACAATTTAGGTGGCACTTTTC
GGGGAAATGTGCGCGGAACCCCTATTTGTTTATTTTTCTAAATACATTCAAATATGTATCCGCTCATGAG
ACAATAACCCTGATAAATGCTTCAATAATATTGAAAAAGGAAGAGTATGAGTATTCAACATTTCCGTGTC
GCCCTTATTCCCTTTTTTGCGGCATTTTGCCTTCCTGTTTTTGCTCACCCAGAAACGCTGGTGAAAGTAA
AAGATGCTGAAGATCAGTTGGGTGCACGAGTGGGTTACATCGAACTGGATCTCAACAGCGGTAAGATCCT
TGAGAGTTTTCGCCCCGAAGAACGTTTTCCAATGATGAGCACTTTTAAAGTTCTGCTATGTGGCGCGGTA
TTATCCCGTATTGACGCCGGGCAAGAGCAACTCGGTCGCCGCATACACTATTCTCAGAATGACTTGGTTG
AGTACTCACCAGTCACAGAAAAGCATCTTACGGATGGCATGACAGTAAGAGAATTATGCAGTGCTGCCAT
AACCATGAGTGATAACACTGCGGCCAACTTACTTCTGACAACGATCGGAGGACCGAAGGAGCTAACCGCT
TTTTTGCACAACATGGGGGATCATGTAACTCGCCTTGATCGTTGGGAACCGGAGCTGAATGAAGCCATAC
CAAACGACGAGCGTGACACCACGATGCCTGTAGCAATGGCAACAACGTTGCGCAAACTATTAACTGGCGA
ACTACTTACTCTAGCTTCCCGGCAACAATTAATAGACTGGATGGAGGCGGATAAAGTTGCAGGACCACTT
CTGCGCTCGGCCCTTCCGGCTGGCTGGTTTATTGCTGATAAATCTGGAGCCGGTGAGCGTGGGTCTCGCG
GTATCATTGCAGCACTGGGGCCAGATGGTAAGCCCTCCCGTATCGTAGTTATCTACACGACGGGGAGTCA
GGCAACTATGGATGAACGAAATAGACAGATCGCTGAGATAGGTGCCTCACTGATTAAGCATTGGTAACTG
TCAGACCAAGTTTACTCATATATACTTTAGATTGATTTAAAACTTCATTTTTAATTTAAAAGGATCTAGG
TGAAGATCCTTTTTGATAATCTCATGACCAAAATCCCTTAACGTGAGTTTTCGTTCCACTGAGCGTCAGA
CCCCGTAGAAAAGATCAAAGGATCTTCTTGAGATCCTTTTTTTCTGCGCGTAATCTGCTGCTTGCAAACA
AAAAAACCACCGCTACCAGCGGTGGTTTGTTTGCCGGATCAAGAGCTACCAACTCTTTTTCCGAAGGTAA
CTGGCTTCAGCAGAGCGCAGATACCAAATACTGTTCTTCTAGTGTAGCCGTAGTTAGGCCACCACTTCAA
GAACTCTGTAGCACCGCCTACATACCTCGCTCTGCTAATCCTGTTACCAGTGGCTGCTGCCAGTGGCGAT
AAGTCGTGTCTTACCGGGTTGGACTCAAGACGATAGTTACCGGATAAGGCGCAGCGGTCGGGCTGAACGG
GGGGTTCGTGCACACAGCCCAGCTTGGAGCGAACGACCTACACCGAACTGAGATACCTACAGCGTGAGCT
ATGAGAAAGCGCCACGCTTCCCGAAGGGAGAAAGGCGGACAGGTATCCGGTAAGCGGCAGGGTCGGAACA
GGAGAGCGCACGAGGGAGCTTCCAGGGGGAAACGCCTGGTATCTTTATAGTCCTGTCGGGTTTCGCCACC
TCTGACTTGAGCGTCGATTTTTGTGATGCTCGTCAGGGGGGCGGAGCCTATGGAAAAACGCCAGCAACGC
GGCCTTTTTACGGTTCCTGGCCTTTTGCTGGCCTTTTGCTCACATGTTCTTTCCTGCGTTATCCCCTGAT
TCTGTGGATAACCGTATTACCGCCTTTGAGTGAGCTGATACCGCTCGCCGCAGCCGAACGACCGAGCGCA
GCGAGTCAGTGAGCGAGGAAGCGGAAGAGCGCCCAATACGCAAACCGCCTCTCCCCGCGCGTTGGCCGAT
TCATTAATGCAGCTGGCACGACAGGTTTCCCGACTGGAAAGCGGGCAGTGAGCGCAACGCAATTAATGTG
AGTTAGCTCACTCATTAGGCACCCCAGGCTTTACACTTTATGCTTCCGGCTCGTATGTTGTGTGGAATTG
TGAGCGGATAACAATTTCACACAGGAAACAGCTATGACCATGATTACGCCAAGCGCGCAATTAACCCTCA
CTAAAGGGAACAAAAGCTGGAGCTGCAAGCTTAATGTAGTCTTATGCAATACTCTTGTAGTCTTGCAACA
TGGTAACGATGAGTTAGCAACATGCCTTACAAGGAGAGAAAAAGCACCGTGCATGCCGATTGGTGGAAGT
AAGGTGGTACGATCGTGCCTTATTAGGAAGGCAACAGACGGGTCTGACATGGATTGGACGAACCACTGAA
TTGCCGCATTGCAGAGATATTGTATTTAAGTGCCTAGCTCGATACATAAACGGGTCTCTCTGGTTAGACC
AGATCTGAGCCTGGGAGCTCTCTGGCTAACTAGGGAACCCACTGCTTAAGCCTCAATAAAGCTTGCCTTG
AGTGCTTCAAGTAGTGTGTGCCCGTCTGTTGTGTGACTCTGGTAACTAGAGATCCCTCAGACCCTTTTAG
TCAGTGTGGAAAATCTCTAGCAGTGGCGCCCGAACAGGGACTTGAAAGCGAAAGGGAAACCAGAGGAGCT
CTCTCGACGCAGGACTCGGCTTGCTGAAGCGCGCACGGCAAGAGGCGAGGGGCGGCGACTGGTGAGTACG
CCAAAAATTTTGACTAGCGGAGGCTAGAAGGAGAGAGATGGGTGCGAGAGCGTCAGTATTAAGCGGGGGA
GAATTAGATCGCGATGGGAAAAAATTCGGTTAAGGCCAGGGGGAAAGAAAAAATATAAATTAAAACATAT
AGTATGGGCAAGCAGGGAGCTAGAACGATTCGCAGTTAATCCTGGCCTGTTAGAAACATCAGAAGGCTGT
AGACAAATACTGGGACAGCTACAACCATCCCTTCAGACAGGATCAGAAGAACTTAGATCATTATATAATA
CAGTAGCAACCCTCTATTGTGTGCATCAAAGGATAGAGATAAAAGACACCAAGGAAGCTTTAGACAAGAT
AGAGGAAGAGCAAAACAAAAGTAAGACCACCGCACAGCAAGCGGCCGCTGATCTTCAGACCTGGAGGAGG
AGATATGAGGGACAATTGGAGAAGTGAATTATATAAATATAAAGTAGTAAAAATTGAACCATTAGGAGTA
GCACCCACCAAGGCAAAGAGAAGAGTGGTGCAGAGAGAAAAAAGAGCAGTGGGAATAGGAGCTTTGTTCC
TTGGGTTCTTGGGAGCAGCAGGAAGCACTATGGGCGCAGCGTCAATGACGCTGACGGTACAGGCCAGACA
ATTATTGTCTGGTATAGTGCAGCAGCAGAACAATTTGCTGAGGGCTATTGAGGCGCAACAGCATCTGTTG
CAACTCACAGTCTGGGGCATCAAGCAGCTCCAGGCAAGAATCCTGGCTGTGGAAAGATACCTAAAGGATC
AACAGCTCCTGGGGATTTGGGGTTGCTCTGGAAAACTCATTTGCACCACTGCTGTGCCTTGGAATGCTAG
TTGGAGTAATAAATCTCTGGAACAGATTTGGAATCACACGACCTGGATGGAGTGGGACAGAGAAATTAAC
AATTACACAAGCTTAATACACTCCTTAATTGAAGAATCGCAAAACCAGCAAGAAAAGAATGAACAAGAAT
TATTGGAATTAGATAAATGGGCAAGTTTGTGGAATTGGTTTAACATAACAAATTGGCTGTGGTATATAAA
ATTATTCATAATGATAGTAGGAGGCTTGGTAGGTTTAAGAATAGTTTTTGCTGTACTTTCTATAGTGAAT
AGAGTTAGGCAGGGATATTCACCATTATCGTTTCAGACCCACCTCCCAACCCCGAGGGGACCCAGAGAGG
GCCTATTTCCCATGATTCCTTCATATTTGCATATACGATACAAGGCTGTTAGAGAGATAATTAGAATTAA
TTTGACTGTAAACACAAAGATATTAGTACAAAATACGTGACGTAGAAAGTAATAATTTCTTGGGTAGTTT
GCAGTTTTAAAATTATGTTTTAAAATGGACTATCATATGCTTACCGTAACTTGAAAGTATTTCGATTTCT
TGGCTTTATATATCTTGTGGAAAGGACGAAACACCGATCTCTCGGGCAGACAACAGGTTTTAGAGCTAGA
AATAGCAAGTTAAAATAAGGCTAGTCCGTTATCAACTTGAAAAAGTGGCACCGAGTCGGTGCTTTTTTAA
GCTTGGCGTAACTAGATCTTGAGACAAATGGCAGTATTCATCCACAATTTTAAAAGAAAAGGGGGGATTG
GGGGGTACAGTGCAGGGGAAAGAATAGTAGACATAATAGCAACAGACATACAAACTAAAGAATTACAAAA
ACAAATTACAAAAATTCAAAATTTTCGGGTTTATTACAGGGACAGCAGAGATCCACTTTGGCGCCGGCTC
GAGGGGG
Features (pLannotate 1.2.2; 29 found; start..end, strand, type, name):
     14..80      +  CDS            small t antigen (fragment): SV40 (simian virus 40) small t antigen
    106..317     +  promoter       EF-1α core promoter: core promoter for human elongation factor EF-1α
    318..1256    +  intron         EF-1α intron A: intron upstream of the start codon of human EF-1α
   1278..1877    +  CDS            PuroR (fragment): puromycin N-acetyltransferase; pac from Streptomyces; confers resistance to puromycin
   1893..2481    +  misc_feature   WPRE: woodchuck hepatitis virus posttranscriptional regulatory element
   2532..2551    +  misc_feature   cPPT/CTS (fragment): central polypurine tract and central termination sequence of HIV-1
   2553..2786    +  LTR            3' LTR (ΔU3): self-inactivating 3' long terminal repeat (LTR) from HIV-1
   2864..2985    +  polyA_signal   SV40 poly(A) signal: SV40 polyadenylation signal
   3025..3160    +  rep_origin     SV40 ori: SV40 origin of replication
   3181..3199    -  promoter       T7 promoter: promoter for bacteriophage T7 RNA polymerase
   3207..3362    +  CDS            lacZα (fragment): LacZα fragment of β-galactosidase; lacZ fragment
   3367..3795    +  rep_origin     f1 ori (sequence partly withheld): f1 bacteriophage origin of replication; arrow indicates direction of (+) strand synthesis
   3848..3952    +  promoter       AmpR promoter: bla
   3953..4813    +  CDS            AmpR: β-lactamase; bla; confers resistance to ampicillin, carbenicillin, and related antibiotics
   4984..5572    +  rep_origin     ori: high-copy-number ColE1/pMB1/pBR322/pUC origin of replication
   5755..5847    +  CDS            lacI (fragment): lac repressor; lacI; The lac repressor binds to the lac operator to inhibit transcription in E. coli. This inhibition can be relieved by adding lactose or isopropyl-β-D-thiogalactopyranoside (IPTG).
   5860..5881    +  protein_bind   CAP binding site: CAP binding activates transcription in the presence of cAMP. E. coli catabolite activator protein
   5896..5926    +  promoter       lac promoter: promoter for the E. coli lac operon
   5934..5950    +  protein_bind   lac operator: The lac repressor binds to the lac operator to inhibit transcription in E. coli. This inhibition can be relieved by adding lactose or isopropyl-β-D-thiogalactopyranoside (IPTG). lac repressor encoded by lacI
   5995..6013    +  promoter       T3 promoter: promoter for bacteriophage T3 RNA polymerase
   6041..6267    +  promoter       RSV promoter: Rous sarcoma virus enhancer/promoter
   6268..6448    +  LTR            5' LTR (truncated): truncated 5' long terminal repeat (LTR) from HIV-1
   6495..6620    +  misc_feature   HIV-1 Ψ: packaging signal of human immunodeficiency virus type 1
   6604..6967    +  CDS            HIV-1 gag (fragment): gag protein from human immunodeficiency virus 1; gag
   7113..7346    +  misc_feature   RRE: The Rev response element (RRE) of HIV-1 allows for Rev-dependent mRNA export from the nucleus to the cytoplasm.
   7723..7749    +  CDS            Rev (fragment): human immunodeficiency virus 1 (HIV-1) Rev protein; rev; enhances nuclear export of unspliced and incompletely spliced viral mRNAs
   7753..7993    +  promoter       U6 promoter: RNA polymerase III promoter for human U6 snRNA
   8023..8098    +  misc_RNA       gRNA scaffold: guide RNA scaffold for the Streptococcus pyogenes CRISPR/Cas9 system
   8154..8271    +  misc_feature   cPPT/CTS: central polypurine tract and central termination sequence of HIV-1
