[The description below was written by a language model from this plasmid's Addgene catalogue record and pLannotate feature annotations shown in this document.]
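Description:
PRKCD gRNA (BRDN0001147700) is a third-generation lentiviral CRISPR guide plasmid built on the lentiGuide-Puro backbone, carrying a single guide RNA directed against human PRKCD, the gene for protein kinase C delta. It is maintained in E. coli as a high-copy plasmid through a ColE1/pUC-type origin with ampicillin selection (AmpR under its own bla promoter). The backbone also retains an f1 origin, an SV40 origin and poly(A) signal, and remnants of lac and T7/T3 cloning sequences.

The lentiviral transfer cassette begins with an RSV promoter fused to a truncated HIV-1 5' LTR, which makes genomic RNA production Tat-independent. This is followed by the Ψ packaging signal with a partial gag region, the Rev response element for Rev-dependent nuclear export, and a cPPT/CTS element that aids nuclear import of the provirus. It ends in a ΔU3 self-inactivating 3' LTR. Within this frame, a human U6 RNA polymerase III promoter drives the PRKCD-specific spacer joined to the Streptococcus pyogenes Cas9 guide scaffold. A separate EF-1α promoter, annotated as the core promoter plus intron A, expresses puromycin N-acetyltransferase for selection of transduced mammalian cells, and a downstream WPRE enhances transcript expression.

The plasmid does not encode Cas9, so it must be used with a separate Cas9 vector such as lentiCas9-Blast or in cells that already express the nuclease. The guide was designed against two PRKCD reference transcripts and belongs to a human kinome guide collection, which fits its use for PRKCD knockout, either on its own or as part of a set.
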