Addgene plasmid #76003: PRKCD gRNA (BRDN0001147700)
Purpose: 3rd generation lentiviral gRNA plasmid targeting human PRKCD
Depositing lab: John Doench & David Root. Depositing organization: Broad Institute. Publication: Optimized sgRNA design to maximize activity and minimize off-target effects of CRISPR-Cas9. Doench JG, Fusi N, Sullender M, Hegde M, Vaimberg EW, Donovan KF, Smith I, Tothova Z, Wilen C, Orchard R, Virgin HW, Listgarten J, Root DE. Nat Biotechnol. 2016 Jan 18. doi: 10.1038/nbt.3437. PubMed 26780180.
Backbone
  Vector backbone: lentiGuide-Puro
  Backbone manufacturer: Zhang Lab (Addgene plasmid # 52963)
  Vector type: Mammalian Expression, Lentiviral, CRISPR
  Selectable markers: Puromycin
Growth in bacteria
  Bacterial resistance: Ampicillin, 100 μg/mL
  Growth temperature: 37°C
  Growth strain: DH5alpha
  Copy number: High Copy
Gene/Insert
  Gene/Insert name: PRKCD (alt names: PRKCD; NM_006254.3)
  gRNA/shRNA sequence: ATCTCTCGGGCAGACAACAG
  Species: H. sapiens (human)
  Entrez Gene: PRKCD (a.k.a. ALPS3, CVID9, MAY1, PKCD, nPKC-delta)
  Promoter: hU6
  Cloning method: Unknown
  Sequencing primers: 5′ U6-F; 3′ pS2-R
Terms and licenses: Academic/Nonprofit Terms; Industry Terms: Not Available to Industry
Depositor comments: The gRNA was designed to target the following Genbank reference sequence(s): NM_006254.3,NM_212539.1. Note that this plasmid does NOT contain Cas9. It should be used in conjunction with lentiCas9-Blast (Addgene #52962) or otherwise with cell lines already expressing Cas9. Browse the full kinome gRNA library at http://www.addgene.org/pooled-library/broadgpp-human-kinome/ or visit http://www.broadinstitute.org/rnai/public/ for detailed protocols and information.
How to cite: PRKCD gRNA (BRDN0001147700) was a gift from John Doench & David Root (Addgene plasmid # 76003 ; http://n2t.net/addgene:76003 ; RRID:Addgene_76003)
