>Addgene plasmid #76003 | PRKCD gRNA (BRDN0001147700) | depositor partial sequence | sequence record 143463 | Target Sequence
ATCTCTCGGGCAGACAACAG
