>Addgene plasmid #76003 | PRKCD gRNA (BRDN0001147700) | addgene partial sequence | sequence record 184991 | hU6-F
ACGTAGAAAGTAATAATTTCTTGGGTAGTTTGCAGTTTTAAAATTATGTTTTAAAATGGACTATCATATG
CTTACCGTAACTTGAAAGTATTTCGATTTCTTGGCTTTATATATCTTGTGGAAAGGACGAAACACCGATC
TCTCGGGCAGACAACAGGTTTTAGAGCTAGAAATAGCAAGTTAAAATAAGGCTAGTCCGTTATCAACTTG
AAAAAGTGGCACCGAGTCGGTGCTTTTTTAAGCTTGGCGTAACTAGATCTTGAGACAAATGGCAGTATTC
ATCCACAATTTTAAAAGAAAAGGGGGGATTGGGGGGTACAGTGCAGGGGAAAGAATAGTAGACATAATAG
CAACAGACATACAAACTAAAGAATTACAAAAACAAATTACAAAAATTCAAAATTTTCGGGTTTATTACAG
GGACAGCAGAGATCCACTTTGGCGCCGGCTCGAGGGGGCCCGGGTGCAAAGATGGATAAAGTTTTAAACA
GAGAGGAATCTTTGCAGCTAATGGACCTTCTAGGTCTTGAAAGGAGTGGGAATTGGCTCCGGTGCCCGTC
AGTGGGCAGA
